>Addgene plasmid #119145 | pColE1_sgRNA_pos2_AmpR | addgene full sequence | sequence record 229417 | Addgene NGS Result
CTGTGGATAACCGTGCGGCCCGAGAGCATCGATCCTAGCATGGATGCATTTGACAGCTAGCTCAGTCCTA
GGTATAATGCTAGCGTTGACAATTTTACCTCTGGGTTTTAGAGCTAGAAATAGCAAGTTAAAATAAGGCT
AGTCCGTTATCAACTTGAAAAAGTGGCACCGAGTCGGTGCTTTTTTTCCGGCTTATCGGTCAGTTTCACC
TGATTTACGTAAAAACCCGCTTCGGCGGGTTTTTGCTTTTGGAGGGGCAGAAAGATGAATGACTGTCCAC
GACGCTATACCCAAAAGAAAAAGCTTGAAAGAATCGATCGATCCCGAATGAGTAGTACAGCGGCCGCGAT
TATCAAAAAGGATCTTCACCTAGATCCTTTTAAATTAAAAATGAAGTTTTAAATCAATCTAAAGTATATA
TGAGTAAACTTGGTCTGACAGTTACCAATGCTTAATCAGTGAGGCACCTATCTCAGCGATCTGTCTATTT
CGTTCATCCATAGTTGCCTGACTCCCCGTCGTGTAGATAACTACGATACGGGAGGGCTTACCATCTGGCC
CCAGTGCTGCAATGATACCGCGGGACCCACGCTCACCGGCTCCAGATTTATCAGCAATAAACCAGCCAGC
CGGAAGGGCCGAGCGCAGAAGTGGTCCTGCAACTTTATCCGCCTCCATCCAGTCTATTAATTGTTGCCGG
GAAGCTAGAGTAAGTAGTTCGCCAGTTAATAGTTTGCGCAACGTTGTTGCCATTGCTACAGGCATCGTGG
TGTCACGCTCGTCGTTTGGTATGGCTTCATTCAGCTCCGGTTCCCAACGATCAAGGCGAGTTACATGATC
CCCCATGTTGTGCAAAAAAGCGGTTAGCTCCTTCGGTCCTCCGATCGTTGTCAGAAGTAAGTTGGCCGCA
GTGTTATCACTCATGGTTATGGCAGCACTGCATAATTCTCTTACTGTCATGCCATCCGTAAGATGCTTTT
CTGTGACTGGTGAGTACTCAACCAAGTCATTCTGAGAATAGTGTATGCGGCGACCGAGTTGCTCTTGCCC
GGCGTCAATACGGGATAATACCGCGCCACATAGCAGAACTTTAAAAGTGCTCATCATTGGAAAACGTTCT
TCGGGGCGAAAACTCTCAAGGATCTTACCGCTGTTGAGATCCAGTTCGATGTAACCCACTCGTGCACCCA
ACTGATCTTCAGCATCTTTTACTTTCACCAGCGTTTCTGGGTGAGCAAAAACAGGAAGGCAAAATGCCGC
AAAAAAGGGAATAAGGGCGACACGGAAATGTTGAATACTCATACTCTTCCTTTTTCAATATTATTGAAGC
ATTTATCAGGGTTATTGTCTCATGAGCGGATACATATTTGAATGTATTTAGAAAAATAAACAAATAGGGG
TTCCGCGCACATTTCCCCGAAAAGTGCCACCTGTCATGACCAAAATCCCTTAACGTGAGTTTTCGTTCCA
CTGAGCGTCAGACCCCGTAGAAAAGATCAAAGGATCTTCTTGAGATCCTTTTTTTCTGCGCGTAATCTGC
TGCTTGCAAACAAAAAAACCACCGCTACCAGCGGTGGTTTGTTTGCCGGATCAAGAGCTACCAACTCTTT
TTCCGAAGGTAACTGGCTTCAGCAGAGCGCAGATACCAAATACTGTTCTTCTAGTGTAGCCGTAGTTAGG
CCACCACTTCAAGAACTCTGTAGCACCGCCTACATACCTCGCTCTGCTAATCCTGTTACCAGTGGCTGCT
GCCAGTGGCGATAAGTCGTGTCTTACCGGGTTGGACTCAAGACGATAGTTACCGGATAAGGCGCAGCGGT
CGGGCTGAACGGGGGGTTCGTGCACACAGCCCAGCTTGGAGCGAACGACCTACACCGAACTGAGATACCT
ACAGCGTGAGCTATGAGAAAGCGCCACGCTTCCCGAAGGGAGAAAGGCGGACAGGTATCCGGTAAGCGGC
AGGGTCGGAACAGGAGAGCGCACGAGGGAGCTTCCAGGGGGAAACGCCTGGTATCTTTATAGTCCTGTCG
GGTTTCGCCACCTCTGACTTGAGCGTCGATTTTTGTGATGCTCGTCAGGGGGGCGGAGCCTATGGAAAAA
CGCCAGCAACGCGGCCTTTTTACGGTTCCTGGCCTTTTGCTGGCCTTTTGCTCACATGTTCTTTCCTGCG
TTATCCCCTGATT
Features (pLannotate 1.2.2; 5 found; start..end, strand, type, name):
     50..84      +  promoter       J23119 promoter: bacterial promoter (Registry of Standard Biological Parts BBa J23119)
    105..180     +  misc_RNA       gRNA scaffold: guide RNA scaffold for the Streptococcus pyogenes CRISPR/Cas9 system
    442..1302    -  CDS            AmpR: β-lactamase; bla; confers resistance to ampicillin, carbenicillin, and related antibiotics
   1303..1407    -  promoter       AmpR promoter: bla
   1510..2098    +  rep_origin     ori: high-copy-number ColE1/pMB1/pBR322/pUC origin of replication
