[The description below was written by a language model from this plasmid's Addgene catalogue record and pLannotate feature annotations shown in this document.]
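Description:
pColE1_sgRNA_pos2_AmpR is a compact (about 2.2 kb) bacterial CRISPR plasmid built on the YTK095 backbone that expresses a single guide RNA. It replicates in E. coli from a high-copy ColE1/pMB1-type origin and is selected with ampicillin through a β-lactamase (AmpR) gene driven by its native bla promoter. These two elements, together with the guide expression cassette, account for essentially all of the annotated features.

The payload is a short sgRNA transcription unit. The strong constitutive synthetic bacterial promoter J23119 sits a short distance upstream of the Streptococcus pyogenes Cas9 guide RNA scaffold. The 20-nucleotide gap between the two features matches the length of the recorded spacer, so the transcript is a complete sgRNA for SpCas9 or its derivatives. No transcription terminator is annotated in the feature table, and the plasmid carries no Cas9 coding sequence, so the nuclease or dCas9 must be supplied separately.

The guide is designed against "position 2" in a companion reporter plasmid, pColE1_70a_deGFP_KanR, which by its name is a kanamycin-resistant deGFP reporter construct. The record does not specify where position 2 lies within that plasmid. According to the associated publication, the construct belongs to an educational module for exploring CRISPR technologies in a cell-free transcription-translation system, where adding the sgRNA plasmid alongside the reporter presumably lets users observe the effect of CRISPR targeting on deGFP output. Part of the plasmid was derived from material made by another laboratory.
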