Addgene plasmid #119145: pColE1_sgRNA_pos2_AmpR
Purpose: Encodes sgRNA targeting position 2 in pColE1_70a_deGFP_KanR
Depositing lab: Vincent Noireaux. Depositing organization: University of Minnesota. Publication: An educational module to explore CRISPR technologies with a cell-free transcription-translation system. Collias D, Marshall R, Collins SP, Beisel CL, Noireaux V. Synth Biol (Oxf). 2019 Jan 21;4(1):ysz005. doi: 10.1093/synbio/ysz005. eCollection 2019. PubMed 32995532.
Backbone
  Vector backbone: YTK095
  Vector type: CRISPR
Growth in bacteria
  Bacterial resistance: Ampicillin, 100 μg/mL
  Growth temperature: 37°C
  Growth strain: DH5alpha
  Copy number: High Copy
Gene/Insert
  Gene/Insert name: sgRNA targeting position 2 in pColE1_70a_deGFP_KanR (alt name: sgRNA-pos2)
  gRNA/shRNA sequence: GTTGACAATTTTACCTCTGG
Resource information
  A portion of this plasmid was derived from a plasmid made by: Dr. Chase Beisel Lab
Terms and licenses: Academic/Nonprofit Terms; Industry Terms: Not Available to Industry
Depositor comments: Marshall et al. 2018 (PMID: 29304331)
How to cite: pColE1_sgRNA_pos2_AmpR was a gift from Vincent Noireaux (Addgene plasmid # 119145 ; http://n2t.net/addgene:119145 ; RRID:Addgene_119145)
